Addgene plasmid #211774: LLP781_SnoopCatcher-KRAB-CO
Purpose: SnoopTag counterpart binding domain, SnoopCatcher, fused to transcriptional repressor KRAB, with GFP selection
Depositing lab: Ryan Lister. Depositing organization: University of Western Australia. Publication: A modular dCas9-based recruitment platform for combinatorial epigenome editing. Swain T, Pflueger C, Freytag S, Poppe D, Pflueger J, Nguyen TV, Li JK, Lister R. Nucleic Acids Res. 2023 Nov 24:gkad1108. doi: 10.1093/nar/gkad1108. PubMed 38000387.
Backbone
  Vector backbone: LLP252 pEF1a-NLS-scFvGCN4-DNMT3a
  Backbone manufacturer: Ryan Lister (Addgene plasmid # 100941)
  Vector type: Mammalian Expression
  Selectable markers: GFP
Growth in bacteria
  Bacterial resistance: Ampicillin, 100 μg/mL
  Growth temperature: 37°C
  Growth strain: NEB Stable
  Copy number: High Copy
Gene/Insert
  Gene/Insert name: Traptavidin-KRAB
  Species: H. sapiens (human)
  Mutation: Last 300 bp codon-optimised (CO) to detect KRAB expression distinct from endogenous mRNA
  Promoter: pEF1a and pSV40
  Tag / fusion protein: 3xV5 (N terminal on backbone)
  Cloning method: Restriction Enzyme; 5′ cloning site Unknown (unknown if destroyed); 3′ cloning site Unknown (unknown if destroyed)
  Sequencing primers: 5′ n/a
Terms and licenses: Academic/Nonprofit Terms; Industry Terms: Not Available to Industry
Depositor comments: Please visit https://www.biorxiv.org/content/10.1101/2022.07.01.498378v1 for bioRxiv preprint.
How to cite: LLP781_SnoopCatcher-KRAB-CO was a gift from Ryan Lister (Addgene plasmid # 211774 ; http://n2t.net/addgene:211774 ; RRID:Addgene_211774)
