[The description below was written by a language model from this plasmid's Addgene catalogue record and pLannotate feature annotations shown in this document.]
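Description:
LLP781_SnoopCatcher-KRAB-CO is a 5,982 nt mammalian expression plasmid built on an EF1a-driven effector backbone (LLP252, originally carrying NLS-scFvGCN4-DNMT3a). It is propagated in E. coli through a high-copy ColE1/pUC-type origin and selected with ampicillin via the AmpR (β-lactamase) cassette. Remnants of lac regulatory elements and a bom fragment are cloning-vector carryover with no evident role in the design.

The main cassette uses the strong constitutive human EF-1α promoter to express SnoopCatcher fused to the KRAB transcriptional repressor domain, terminated by an SV40 polyadenylation signal. SnoopCatcher is the protein partner that forms a spontaneous covalent bond with the short SnoopTag peptide, so this fusion can be recruited to any SnoopTag-bearing protein. According to the associated publication title, it belongs to a modular dCas9-based recruitment platform for combinatorial epigenome editing. The automated annotation does not label SnoopCatcher itself and picks up the KRAB region only as a ZNF720-like fragment, probably reflecting homology among KRAB zinc-finger proteins. The last 300 bp of KRAB are codon-optimised so that transgene transcripts can be distinguished from endogenous mRNA. The record lists an N-terminal 3xV5 tag, which is not annotated in the feature table. The short large T antigen fragment downstream of KRAB may correspond to an SV40 nuclear localisation signal, though the record does not say so. The catalogue's insert name reads "Traptavidin-KRAB", which conflicts with the plasmid name and stated purpose; this looks like an entry inconsistency.

A second, oppositely oriented cassette expresses EGFP from the SV40 early promoter with a bGH polyadenylation signal, allowing transfected cells to be identified or sorted by fluorescence instead of drug selection.
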