Features (pLannotate 1.2.2; 17 found; start..end, strand, type, name):
      6..230     -  polyA_signal   bGH poly(A) signal: bovine growth hormone polyadenylation signal
    240..956     -  CDS            EGFP: EGFP is a basic (constitutively fluorescent) green fluorescent protein published in 1996, derived from Aequorea victoria. It is reported to be a rapidly-maturing weak dimer with moderate acid sensitivity.
    981..1191    -  promoter       SV40 promoter: SV40 early promoter
   1232..1284    -  misc_feature   bom (fragment): basis of mobility region from pBR322
   1412..1478    +  CDS            small t antigen (fragment): SV40 (simian virus 40) small t antigen
   1485..2663    +  promoter       EF-1α promoter: strong constitutive promoter for human elongation factor EF-1α
   3219..3440    +  CDS            ZNF720 (fragment): ZN720_HUMAN - Experimental evidence at protein level: Swiss-Prot protein existence level 1. From Homo sapiens (Human).
   3501..3585    +  CDS            large T antigen (fragment): large T antigen from SV40 (simian virus 40)
   3608..3729    +  polyA_signal   SV40 poly(A) signal: SV40 polyadenylation signal
   3740..3791    +  polyA_signal   SV40 poly(A) signal (fragment): SV40 polyadenylation signal
   3855..3871    -  protein_bind   lac operator: The lac repressor binds to the lac operator to inhibit transcription in E. coli. This inhibition can be relieved by adding lactose or isopropyl-β-D-thiogalactopyranoside (IPTG). lac repressor encoded by lacI
   3879..3909    -  promoter       lac promoter: promoter for the E. coli lac operon
   3924..3945    -  protein_bind   CAP binding site: CAP binding activates transcription in the presence of cAMP. E. coli catabolite activator protein
   3958..4050    -  CDS            lacI (fragment): lac repressor; lacI; The lac repressor binds to the lac operator to inhibit transcription in E. coli. This inhibition can be relieved by adding lactose or isopropyl-β-D-thiogalactopyranoside (IPTG).
   4233..4821    -  rep_origin     ori: high-copy-number ColE1/pMB1/pBR322/pUC origin of replication
   4992..5852    -  CDS            AmpR: β-lactamase; bla; confers resistance to ampicillin, carbenicillin, and related antibiotics
   5853..5957    -  promoter       AmpR promoter: bla
>Addgene plasmid #211774 | LLP781_SnoopCatcher-KRAB-CO | addgene full sequence | sequence record 417356 | Addgene NGS Result
GACGTCCATAGAGCCCACCGCATCCCCAGCATGCCTGCTATTGTCTTCCCAATCCTCCCCCTTGCTGTCC
TGCCCCACCCCACCCCCCAGAATAGAATGACACCTACTCAGACAATGCGATGCAATTTCCTCATTTTATT
AGGAAAGGACAGTGGGAGTGGCACCTTCCAGGGTCAAGGAAGGCACGGGGGAGGGGCAAACAACAGATGG
CTGGCAACTAGAAGGCACAGTCAACTGCCCTTGTACAGCTCGTCCATGCCGAGAGTGATCCCGGCGGCGG
TCACGAACTCCAGCAGGACCATGTGATCGCGCTTCTCGTTGGGGTCTTTGCTCAGGGCGGACTGGGTGCT
CAGGTAGTGGTTGTCGGGCAGCAGCACGGGGCCGTCGCCGATGGGGGTGTTCTGCTGGTAGTGGTCGGCG
AGCTGCACGCTGCCGTCCTCGATGTTGTGGCGGATCTTGAAGTTCACCTTGATGCCGTTCTTCTGCTTGT
CGGCCATGATATAGACGTTGTGGCTGTTGTAGTTGTACTCCAGCTTGTGCCCCAGGATGTTGCCGTCCTC
CTTGAAGTCGATGCCCTTCAGCTCGATGCGGTTCACCAGGGTGTCGCCCTCGAACTTCACCTCGGCGCGG
GTCTTGTAGTTGCCGTCGTCCTTGAAGAAGATGGTGCGCTCCTGGACGTAGCCTTCGGGCATGGCGGACT
TGAAGAAGTCGTGCTGCTTCATGTGGTCGGGGTAGCGGCTGAAGCACTGCACGCCGTAGGTCAGGGTGGT
CACGAGGGTGGGCCAGGGCACGGGCAGCTTGCCGGTGGTGCAGATGAACTTCAGGGTCAGCTTGCCGTAG
GTGGCATCGCCCTCGCCCTCGCCGGACACGCTGAACTTGTGGCCGTTTACGTCGCCGTCCAGCTCGACCA
GGATGGGCACCACCCCGGTGAACAGCTCCTCGCCCTTGCTCACCATGGTGGCCGTACGGGTGGCGCGCGT
AGCCTAGGCCTCCAAAAAAGCCTCCTCACTACTTCTGGAATAGCTCAGAGGCAGAGGCGGCCTCGGCCTC
TGCATAAATAAAAAAAATTAGTCAGCCATGGGGCGGAGAATGGGCGGAACTGGGCGGAGTTAGGGGCGGG
ATGGGCGGAGTTAGGGGCGGGACTATGGTTGCTGACTAATTGAGATGCATGCTTTGCATACTTCTGCCTG
CCTGAATTCACGTCGACGGATCGGGAGATCTCCCGATCCCCTATGGTGCACTCTCAGTACAATCTGCTCT
GATGCCGCATAGTTAAGCCAGTATCTGCTCCCTGCTTGTGTGTTGGAGGTCGCTGAGTAGTGCGCGAGCA
AAATTTAAGCTACAACAAGGCAAGGCTTGACCGACAATTGCATGAAGAATCTGCTTAGGGTTAGGCGTTT
TGCGTGCAAAGATGGATAAAGTTTTAAACAGAGAGGAATCTTTGCAGCTAATGGACCTTCTAGGTCTTGA
AAGGAGTGGGAATTGGCTCCGGTGCCCGTCAGTGGGCAGAGCGCACATCGCCCACAGTCCCCGAGAAGTT
GGGGGGAGGGGTCGGCAATTGAACCGGTGCCTAGAGAAGGTGGCGCGGGGTAAACTGGGAAAGTGATGTC
GTGTACTGGCTCCGCCTTTTTCCCGAGGGTGGGGGAGAACCGTATATAAGTGCAGTAGTCGCCGTGAACG
TTCTTTTTCGCAACGGGTTTGCCGCCAGAACACAGGTAAGTGCCGTGTGTGGTTCCCGCGGGCCTGGCCT
CTTTACGGGTTATGGCCCTTGCGTGCCTTGAATTACTTCCACCTGGCTGCAGTACGTGATTCTTGATCCC
GAGCTTCGGGTTGGAAGTGGGTGGGAGAGTTCGAGGCCTTGCGCTTAAGGAGCCCCTTCGCCTCGTGCTT
GAGTTGAGGCCTGGCCTGGGCGCTGGGGCCGCCGCGTGCGAATCTGGTGGCACCTTCGCGCCTGTCTCGC
TGCTTTCGATAAGTCTCTAGCCATTTAAAATTTTTGATGACCTGCTGCGACGCTTTTTTTCTGGCAAGAT
AGTCTTGTAAATGCGGGCCAAGATCTGCACACTGGTATTTCGGTTTTTGGGGCCGCGGGCGGCGACGGGG
CCCGTGCGTCCCAGCGCACATGTTCGGCGAGGCGGGGCCTGCGAGCGCGGCCACCGAGAATCGGACGGGG
GTAGTCTCAAGCTGGCCGGCCTGCTCTGGTGCCTGGCCTCGCGCCGCCGTGTATCGCCCCGCCCTGGGCG
GCAAGGCTGGCCCGGTCGGCACCAGTTGCGTGAGCGGAAAGATGGCCGCTTCCCGGCCCTGCTGCAGGGA
GCTCAAAATGGAGGACGCGGCGCTCGGGAGAGCGGGCGGGTGAGTCACCCACACAAAGGAAAAGGGCCTT
TCCGTCCTCAGCCGTCGCTTCATGTGACTCCACGGAGTACCGGGCGCCGTCCAGGCACCTCGATTAGTTC
TCGAGCTTTTGGAGTACGTCGTCTTTAGGTTGGGGGGAGGGGTTTTATGCGATGGAGTTTCCCCACACTG
AGTGGGTGGAGACTGAAGTTAGGCCAGCTTGGCACTTGATGTAATTCTCCTTGGAATTTGCCCTTTTTGA
GTTTGGATCTTGGTTCATTCTCAAGCCTCAGACAGTGGTTCAAAGTTTTTTTCTTCCATTTCAGGTGTCG
TGACGTACGGCCACCATGGGTCCTAAGAAAAAGAGGAAGGTGTCCGGCTTTGCGAACGAACTTGGACCTC
GATTGATGGGCAAGAGCGGCTTCGCCAACGAGCTGGGCCCCAGACTGATGGGCAAAAAGCCGCTGCGTGG
TGCCGTGTTTAGCCTGCAGAAACAGCATCCCGACTATCCCGATATCTATGGCGCGATTGATCAGAATGGG
ACCTATCAAAATGTGCGTACCGGCGAAGATGGTAAACTGACCTTTAAGAATCTGAGCGATGGCAAATATC
GCCTGTTTGAAAATAGCGAACCCGCTGGCTATAAACCGGTGCAGAATAAGCCGATTGTGGCGTTTCAGAT
TGTGAATGGCGAAGTGCGTGATGTGACCAGCATTGTGCCGCAGGATATTCCGGCTACATATGAATTTACC
AACGGTAAACATTATATCACCAATGAACCGATACCGCCGAAAAGCGCTGGAGGGGGTGGCTCCGGCGGAG
GAGGCTCTGGTGGCGGAGGGAGTGGAGCGGCCGCTGATGCCAAGTCCCTGACCGCCTGGAGCCGCACCTT
GGTAACTTTTAAGGATGTTTTCGTTGATTTTACTAGAGAGGAGTGGAAATTGCTTGACACCGCTCAGCAG
ATTCTGTACCGGAACGTTATGCTGGAAAATTACAAGAATTTGGTGAGTCTTGGCTACCAACTTACTAAGC
CCGACGTTATTTTGAGACTCGAGAAGGGGGAGGAACCGTGGCTGGTGGAACGGGAGATTCATCAGGAGAC
ACATCCTGATTCTGAAACAGCTTTTGAAATAAAGTCTTCTGTTTGACGTTGAGTCTCTGTTTGTGGTGAC
TGATCATAATCAGCCATACCACATTTGTAGAGGTTTTACTTGCTTTAAAAAACCTCCCACACCTCCCCCT
GAACCTGAAACATAAAATGAATGCAATTGTTGTTGTTAACTTGTTTATTGCAGCTTATAATGGTTACAAA
TAAAGCAATAGCATCACAAATTTCACAAATAAAGCATTTTTTTCACTGCATTCTAGTTGTGGTTTGTCCA
AACTCATCAATGTATCTTAATGCGTCGAGTGCATTCTAGTTGTGGTTTGTCCAAACTCATCAATGTATCT
TATCATGTCTGTATACCGTCGACCTCTAGCTAGAGCTTGGCGTAATCATGGTCATAGCTGTTTCCTGTGT
GAAATTGTTATCCGCTCACAATTCCACACAACATACGAGCCGGAAGCATAAAGTGTAAAGCCTGGGGTGC
CTAATGAGTGAGCTAACTCACATTAATTGCGTTGCGCTCACTGCCCGCTTTCCAGTCGGGAAACCTGTCG
TGCCAGCTGCATTAATGAATCGGCCAACGCGCGGGGAGAGGCGGTTTGCGTATTGGGCGCTCTTCCGCTT
CCTCGCTCACTGACTCGCTGCGCTCGGTCGTTCGGCTGCGGCGAGCGGTATCAGCTCACTCAAAGGCGGT
AATACGGTTATCCACAGAATCAGGGGATAACGCAGGAAAGAACATGTGAGCAAAAGGCCAGCAAAAGGCC
AGGAACCGTAAAAAGGCCGCGTTGCTGGCGTTTTTCCATAGGCTCCGCCCCCCTGACGAGCATCACAAAA
ATCGACGCTCAAGTCAGAGGTGGCGAAACCCGACAGGACTATAAAGATACCAGGCGTTTCCCCCTGGAAG
CTCCCTCGTGCGCTCTCCTGTTCCGACCCTGCCGCTTACCGGATACCTGTCCGCCTTTCTCCCTTCGGGA
AGCGTGGCGCTTTCTCATAGCTCACGCTGTAGGTATCTCAGTTCGGTGTAGGTCGTTCGCTCCAAGCTGG
GCTGTGTGCACGAACCCCCCGTTCAGCCCGACCGCTGCGCCTTATCCGGTAACTATCGTCTTGAGTCCAA
CCCGGTAAGACACGACTTATCGCCACTGGCAGCAGCCACTGGTAACAGGATTAGCAGAGCGAGGTATGTA
GGCGGTGCTACAGAGTTCTTGAAGTGGTGGCCTAACTACGGCTACACTAGAAGAACAGTATTTGGTATCT
GCGCTCTGCTGAAGCCAGTTACCTTCGGAAAAAGAGTTGGTAGCTCTTGATCCGGCAAACAAACCACCGC
TGGTAGCGGTGGTTTTTTTGTTTGCAAGCAGCAGATTACGCGCAGAAAAAAAGGATCTCAAGAAGATCCT
TTGATCTTTTCTACGGGGTCTGACGCTCAGTGGAACGAAAACTCACGTTAAGGGATTTTGGTCATGAGAT
TATCAAAAAGGATCTTCACCTAGATCCTTTTAAATTAAAAATGAAGTTTTAAATCAATCTAAAGTATATA
TGAGTAAACTTGGTCTGACAGTTACCAATGCTTAATCAGTGAGGCACCTATCTCAGCGATCTGTCTATTT
CGTTCATCCATAGTTGCCTGACTCCCCGTCGTGTAGATAACTACGATACGGGAGGGCTTACCATCTGGCC
CCAGTGCTGCAATGATACCGCGAGACCCACGCTCACCGGCTCCAGATTTATCAGCAATAAACCAGCCAGC
CGGAAGGGCCGAGCGCAGAAGTGGTCCTGCAACTTTATCCGCCTCCATCCAGTCTATTAATTGTTGCCGG
GAAGCTAGAGTAAGTAGTTCGCCAGTTAATAGTTTGCGCAACGTTGTTGCCATTGCTACAGGCATCGTGG
TGTCACGCTCGTCGTTTGGTATGGCTTCATTCAGCTCCGGTTCCCAACGATCAAGGCGAGTTACATGATC
CCCCATGTTGTGCAAAAAAGCGGTTAGCTCCTTCGGTCCTCCGATCGTTGTCAGAAGTAAGTTGGCCGCA
GTGTTATCACTCATGGTTATGGCAGCACTGCATAATTCTCTTACTGTCATGCCATCCGTAAGATGCTTTT
CTGTGACTGGTGAGTACTCAACCAAGTCATTCTGAGAATAGTGTATGCGGCGACCGAGTTGCTCTTGCCC
GGCGTCAATACGGGATAATACCGCGCCACATAGCAGAACTTTAAAAGTGCTCATCATTGGAAAACGTTCT
TCGGGGCGAAAACTCTCAAGGATCTTACCGCTGTTGAGATCCAGTTCGATGTAACCCACTCGTGCACCCA
ACTGATCTTCAGCATCTTTTACTTTCACCAGCGTTTCTGGGTGAGCAAAAACAGGAAGGCAAAATGCCGC
AAAAAAGGGAATAAGGGCGACACGGAAATGTTGAATACTCATACTCTTCCTTTTTCAATATTATTGAAGC
ATTTATCAGGGTTATTGTCTCATGAGCGGATACATATTTGAATGTATTTAGAAAAATAAACAAATAGGGG
TTCCGCGCACATTTCCCCGAAAAGTGCCACCT
